Addgene plasmid #1521: L2822
Purpose: (Empty Backbone)
Depositing lab: Andrew Fire. Depositing organization: Carnegie Institution for Science.
Backbone
  Vector backbone: Unknown
  Backbone size (bp): 3963
  Vector type: Worm Expression
Growth in bacteria
  Bacterial resistance: Ampicillin, 100 μg/mL
  Growth temperature: 37°C
  Growth strain: DH5alpha
  Copy number: Unknown
Gene/Insert
  Gene/Insert name: None
  Tag / fusion protein: T3p, gfpN, IVSR, gfpS65C, IVSS, IVST, gfpC, T7p, lacZN, OriF1>>, OriF1<<
  Cloning method: Restriction Enzyme
Terms and licenses: Academic/Nonprofit Terms; Industry Terms: Not Available to Industry
Depositor comments: See Fire Lab Vector Kit Documentation 1997. Fire Lab Miniprep Number pPD102.33, Ligation number L2822.
How to cite: L2822 was a gift from Andrew Fire (Addgene plasmid # 1521 ; http://n2t.net/addgene:1521 ; RRID:Addgene_1521)
