[The description below was written by a language model from this plasmid's Addgene catalogue record and pLannotate feature annotations shown in this document.]
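Description:
L2822 (miniprep designation pPD102.33) is a 3,963 bp empty-backbone plasmid from the 1997 Fire Lab vector kit, catalogued as a worm expression vector. The backbone is listed as unknown, but the annotated features match a pBluescript-type phagemid. These include a high-copy ColE1/pUC origin for propagation in E. coli, an ampicillin resistance gene (β-lactamase) with its own promoter, and an f1 origin that allows single-stranded DNA production. There is also a lac promoter/operator region with a CAP binding site, plus lacZα and lacI fragments.

The payload is a GFP coding cassette with no dedicated insert gene. The depositor's component list describes it as an N-terminal GFP segment, the S65C chromophore variant and a C-terminal segment, interrupted by three synthetic introns (IVSR, IVSS, IVST). Introns of this kind are generally included to improve expression in C. elegans. The automated annotation calls the whole region a single green fluorescent protein of Aequorea victoria origin. The cassette is bracketed on both sides by pBluescript multiple cloning site segments. Outside these lie opposing T3 and T7 phage promoters, which could drive in vitro transcription of either strand.

Neither the record nor the feature table lists a worm promoter or a 3' UTR, so the plasmid appears to serve mainly as a source of an intron-containing GFP module. The flanking restriction sites would allow the module to be excised, or sequences to be inserted, when building reporter or protein fusions. The record does not state this purpose explicitly and defers to the kit documentation for details.
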