Features (pLannotate 1.2.2; 14 found; start..end, strand, type, name):
     56..74      +  promoter       T3 promoter: promoter for bacteriophage T3 RNA polymerase
     87..194     +  misc_feature   MCS: pBluescript multiple cloning site
    208..1068    +  CDS            sg25: sg25 is a basic (constitutively fluorescent) green fluorescent protein published in 1997, derived from Aequorea victoria.
   1089..1196    +  misc_feature   MCS: pBluescript multiple cloning site
   1205..1223    -  promoter       T7 promoter: promoter for bacteriophage T7 RNA polymerase
   1231..1386    +  CDS            lacZα (fragment): LacZα fragment of β-galactosidase; lacZ fragment
   1391..1819    +  rep_origin     f1 ori (sequence partly withheld): f1 bacteriophage origin of replication; arrow indicates direction of (+) strand synthesis
   1872..1976    +  promoter       AmpR promoter: bla
   1977..2837    +  CDS            AmpR: β-lactamase; bla; confers resistance to ampicillin, carbenicillin, and related antibiotics
   3008..3596    +  rep_origin     ori: high-copy-number ColE1/pMB1/pBR322/pUC origin of replication
   3779..3871    +  CDS            lacI (fragment): lac repressor; lacI; The lac repressor binds to the lac operator to inhibit transcription in E. coli. This inhibition can be relieved by adding lactose or isopropyl-β-D-thiogalactopyranoside (IPTG).
   3884..3905    +  protein_bind   CAP binding site: CAP binding activates transcription in the presence of cAMP. E. coli catabolite activator protein
   3920..3950    +  promoter       lac promoter: promoter for the E. coli lac operon
   3958..11      +  protein_bind   lac operator (across the origin): The lac repressor binds to the lac operator to inhibit transcription in E. coli. This inhibition can be relieved by adding lactose or isopropyl-β-D-thiogalactopyranoside (IPTG). lac repressor encoded by lacI
>Addgene plasmid #1521 | L2822 | depositor full sequence | sequence record 131 | Author sequence
GCGGATAACAATTTCACACAGGAAACAGCTATGACCATGATTACGCCAAGCGCGCAATTAACCCTCACTA
AAGGGAACAAAAGCTGGAGCTCCACCGCGGTGGCGGCCGCTCTAGAACTAGTGGATCCCCCGGGCTGCAG
GAATTCGATATCAAGCTTATCGATACCGTCGACCTCGAGGGGGGGCCCGGTACCGGTAGAAAAAATGAGT
AAAGGAGAAGAACTTTTCACTGGAGTTGTCCCAATTCTTGTTGAATTAGATGGTGATGTTAATGGGCACA
AATTTTCTGTCAGTGGAGAGGGTGAAGGTGATGCAACATACGGAAAACTTACCCTTAAATTTATTTGCAC
TACTGGAAAACTACCTGTTCCATGGGTAAGTTTAAACATATATATACTAACTAACCCTGATTATTTAAAT
TTTCAGCCAACACTTGTCACTACTTTCTGTTATGGTGTTCAATGCTTCTCGAGATACCCAGATCATATGA
AACGGCATGACTTTTTCAAGAGTGCCATGCCCGAAGGTTATGTACAGGAAAGAACTATATTTTTCAAAGA
TGACGGGAACTACAAGACACGTAAGTTTAAACAGTTCGGTACTAACTAACCATACATATTTAAATTTTCA
GGTGCTGAAGTCAAGTTTGAAGGTGATACCCTTGTTAATAGAATCGAGTTAAAAGGTATTGATTTTAAAG
AAGATGGAAACATTCTTGGACACAAATTGGAATACAACTATAACTCACACAATGTATACATCATGGCAGA
CAAACAAAAGAATGGAATCAAAGTTGTAAGTTTAAACATGATTTTACTAACTAACTAATCTGATTTAAAT
TTTCAGAACTTCAAAATTAGACACAACATTGAAGATGGAAGCGTTCAACTAGCAGACCATTATCAACAAA
ATACTCCAATTGGCGATGGCCCTGTCCTTTTACCAGACAACCATTACCTGTCCACACAATCTGCCCTTTC
GAAAGATCCCAACGAAAAGAGAGACCACATGGTCCTTCTTGAGTTTGTAACAGCTGCTGGGATTACACAT
GGCATGGATGAACTATACAAATGCCCGGGGGATCGGTGGAGCTCCACCGCGGTGGCGGCCGCTCTAGAAC
TAGTGGATCCCCCGGGCTGCAGGAATTCGATATCAAGCTTATCGATACCGTCGACCTCGAGGGGGGGCCC
GGTACCCAATTCGCCCTATAGTGAGTCGTATTACGCGCGCTCACTGGCCGTCGTTTTACAACGTCGTGAC
TGGGAAAACCCTGGCGTTACCCAACTTAATCGCCTTGCAGCACATCCCCCTTTCGCCAGCTGGCGTAATA
GCGAAGAGGCCCGCACCGATCGCCCTTCCCAACAGTTGCGCAGCCTGAATGGCGAATGGG
[124 nt withheld, positions 1391-1514]
C
[91 nt withheld, positions 1516-1606]
A
[49 nt withheld, positions 1608-1656]
CCTTTGACGTTGGAGTCCACGTTCTTT
[37 nt withheld, positions 1684-1720]
ACCCTATCTCGGTCTATTCTTTTGATTTATAAGGGATTTTGCCGATTTCGGCCTATTGGTTAAAAAATGA
GCTGATTTAACAAAAATTTAACGCGAATTTTAACAAAATATTAACGCTTACAATTTAGGTGGCACTTTTC
GGGGAAATGTGCGCGGAACCCCTATTTGTTTATTTTTCTAAATACATTCAAATATGTATCCGCTCATGAG
ACAATAACCCTGATAAATGCTTCAATAATATTGAAAAAGGAAGAGTATGAGTATTCAACATTTCCGTGTC
GCCCTTATTCCCTTTTTTGCGGCATTTTGCCTTCCTGTTTTTGCTCACCCAGAAACGCTGGTGAAAGTAA
AAGATGCTGAAGATCAGTTGGGTGCACGAGTGGGTTACATCGAACTGGATCTCAACAGCGGTAAGATCCT
TGAGAGTTTTCGCCCCGAAGAACGTTTTCCAATGATGAGCACTTTTAAAGTTCTGCTATGTGGCGCGGTA
TTATCCCGTATTGACGCCGGGCAAGAGCAACTCGGTCGCCGCATACACTATTCTCAGAATGACTTGGTTG
AGTACTCACCAGTCACAGAAAAGCATCTTACGGATGGCATGACAGTAAGAGAATTATGCAGTGCTGCCAT
AACCATGAGTGATAACACTGCGGCCAACTTACTTCTGACAACGATCGGAGGACCGAAGGAGCTAACCGCT
TTTTTGCACAACATGGGGGATCATGTAACTCGCCTTGATCGTTGGGAACCGGAGCTGAATGAAGCCATAC
CAAACGACGAGCGTGACACCACGATGCCTGTAGCAATGGCAACAACGTTGCGCAAACTATTAACTGGCGA
ACTACTTACTCTAGCTTCCCGGCAACAATTAATAGACTGGATGGAGGCGGATAAAGTTGCAGGACCACTT
CTGCGCTCGGCCCTTCCGGCTGGCTGGTTTATTGCTGATAAATCTGGAGCCGGTGAGCGTGGGTCTCGCG
GTATCATTGCAGCACTGGGGCCAGATGGTAAGCCCTCCCGTATCGTAGTTATCTACACGACGGGGAGTCA
GGCAACTATGGATGAACGAAATAGACAGATCGCTGAGATAGGTGCCTCACTGATTAAGCATTGGTAACTG
TCAGACCAAGTTTACTCATATATACTTTAGATTGATTTAAAACTTCATTTTTAATTTAAAAGGATCTAGG
TGAAGATCCTTTTTGATAATCTCATGACCAAAATCCCTTAACGTGAGTTTTCGTTCCACTGAGCGTCAGA
CCCCGTAGAAAAGATCAAAGGATCTTCTTGAGATCCTTTTTTTCTGCGCGTAATCTGCTGCTTGCAAACA
AAAAAACCACCGCTACCAGCGGTGGTTTGTTTGCCGGATCAAGAGCTACCAACTCTTTTTCCGAAGGTAA
CTGGCTTCAGCAGAGCGCAGATACCAAATACTGTCCTTCTAGTGTAGCCGTAGTTAGGCCACCACTTCAA
GAACTCTGTAGCACCGCCTACATACCTCGCTCTGCTAATCCTGTTACCAGTGGCTGCTGCCAGTGGCGAT
AAGTCGTGTCTTACCGGGTTGGACTCAAGACGATAGTTACCGGATAAGGCGCAGCGGTCGGGCTGAACGG
GGGGTTCGTGCACACAGCCCAGCTTGGAGCGAACGACCTACACCGAACTGAGATACCTACAGCGTGAGCT
ATGAGAAAGCGCCACGCTTCCCGAAGGGAGAAAGGCGGACAGGTATCCGGTAAGCGGCAGGGTCGGAACA
GGAGAGCGCACGAGGGAGCTTCCAGGGGGAAACGCCTGGTATCTTTATAGTCCTGTCGGGTTTCGCCACC
TCTGACTTGAGCGTCGATTTTTGTGATGCTCGTCAGGGGGGCGGAGCCTATGGAAAAACGCCAGCAACGC
GGCCTTTTTACGGTTCCTGGCCTTTTGCTGGCCTTTTGCTCACATGTTCTTTCCTGCGTTATCCCCTGAT
TCTGTGGATAACCGTATTACCGCCTTTGAGTGAGCTGATACCGCTCGCCGCAGCCGAACGACCGAGCGCA
GCGAGTCAGTGAGCGAGGAAGCGGAAGAGCGCCCAATACGCAAACCGCCTCTCCCCGCGCGTTGGCCGAT
TCATTAATGCAGCTGGCACGACAGGTTTCCCGACTGGAAAGCGGGCAGTGAGCGCAACGCAATTAATGTG
AGTTAGCTCACTCATTAGGCACCCCAGGCTTTACACTTTATGCTTCCGGCTCGTATGTTGTGTGGAATTG
TGA
