>Addgene plasmid #1521 | L2822 | addgene partial sequence | sequence record 16661 | 1521_m13reverse
GNTTACCCTCCTAAGGGAACAAAAGCTGGAGCTCCACCGCGGTGGCGGCCGCTCTAGAACTAGTGGATCC
CCCGGGCTGCAGGAATTCGATATCAAGCTTATCGATACCGTCGACCTCGAGGGGGGGCCCGGTACCGGTA
GAAAAAATGAGTAAAGGAGAAGAACTTTTCACTGGAGTTGTCCCAATTCTTGTTGAATTAGATGGTGATG
TTAATGGGCACAAATTTTCTGTCAGTGGAGAGGGTGAAGGTGATGCAACATACGGAAAACTTACCCTTAA
ATTTATTTGCACTACTGGAAAACTACCTGTTCCATGGGTAAGTTTAAACATATATATACTAACTAACCCT
GATTATTTAAATTTTCAGCCAACACTTGTCACTACTTTCTGTTATGGTGTTCAATGCTTCTCGAGATACC
CAGATCATATGAAACGGCATGACTTTTTCAAGAGTGCCATGCCCGAAGGTTATGTACAGGAAAGAACTAT
ATTTTTCAAAGATGACGGGAACTACAAGACACGTAAGTTTAAACAGTTCGGTACTAACTAACCATACATA
TTTAAATTTTCAGGTGCTGAAGTCAAGTTTGAAGGTGATACCCTTGTTAATAGAATCGAGTTAAAAGGTA
TTGATTTTAAAGAAGATGGAAACATTCTTGGACACAAATTGGAATACCAACTATAACTCACACAATGTAT
ACATCATGGCAGACAAACAAAAGAATGGAATCAAAGTTGTAAGTTTAAACATGATTTTACTAACTAACTA
ATCTGATTTAAATTTTCAGAACTTCAAAATTAGACACAACATTGAAGATGGAAGCGTTCAACTAGCAGAC
CATTATCAACAAAATACTCCAATTGGCGATGGCCCTGTCCCTTTTACCAGACAACCATTACCTGTCCACA
CAATCTGCCCTTTCGAANGATCCCCACGAAAAGAGAGACCACATGGTCCTTCTTGAGTTGTAACAGCTGC
TGGGATACACATGGCATGGATGAACTATACAATGNCCGGGGGATCGGNGGANCTCCCCCGCGGNGGCGGC
CGCTCTANAACTAGNGGATCCCCCGGGCTGCAGGANTCNAAATCAGCTTATCGATNCNCCCACCNCNAGG
GGGGGCCGGGNCCCAATTCCCCCNAAAGGNGGCNAATACNCNCCCNCCNGGNCCNCTTTTAAACGNCGGG
ACGGGAAAACCCGGGGGTACCCANTTANTCCCNTGGAACANCCCCCTTTCCCCGGNGGGAAANACAAAAN
NCCCCCCCATNCCCCTCCNAAATNGCCCCCGANGGGAANGNACCCCCNNGGGGCCNTANNCCCGGGGGGG
GGTNCCCCCCCCCCCCCTCC
